Addgene plasmid #223983: AiP12349 - pAAV-AiE0330h-minBG-SYFP2-WPRE3-BGHpA (Alias: CN2349)
Purpose: AiE0330h is an enhancer sequence, designed to drive AAV-mediated transgene expression incortical L4/5_IT neurons
Depositing lab: Allen Institute for Brain Science & Jonathan Ting. Depositing organization: Allen Institute. Publication: A suite of enhancer AAVs and transgenic mouse lines for genetic access to cortical cell types. Ben-Simon Y, Hooper M, Narayan S, Daigle TL, Dwivedi D, Way SW, Oster A, Stafford DA, Mich JK, Taormina MJ, Martinez RA, Opitz-Araya X, Roth JR, Alexander JR, Allen S, Amster A, Arbuckle J, Ayala A, Baker PM, Bakken TE, Barcelli T, Barta S, Bendrick J, Bertagnolli D, Bielstein C, Bishwakarma P, Bowlus J, Boyer G, Brouner K, Casian B, Casper T, Chakka AB, Chakrabarty R, Chance RK, Chavan S, Clark M, Colbert K, Collman F, Daniel S, Departee M, DiValentin P, Donadio N, Dotson N, Egdorf T, Fliss T, Gabitto M, Garcia J, Gary A, Gasperini M, Gloe J, Goldy J, Gore BB, Graybuck L, Greisman N, Haeseleer F, Halterman C, Haradon Z, Hastings SD, Helback O, Ho W, Hockemeyer D, Huang C, Huff S, Hunker A, Johansen N, Jones D, Juneau Z, Kalmbach B, Kannan M, Khem S, Kussick E, Kutsal R, Larsen R, Lee C, Lee AY, Leibly M, Lenz GH, Li S, Liang E, Lusk N, Madigan Z, Malloy J, Malone J, McCue R, Melchor J, Mollenkopf T, Moosman S, Morin E, Newman D, Ng L, Ngo K, Omstead V, Otto S, Oyama A, Pena N, Pham T, Phillips E, Pom CA, Potekhina L, Ransford S, Ray PL, Rette D, Reynoldson C, Rimorin C, Rocha D, Ruiz A, Sanchez REA, Sawyer L, Sedeno-Cortes A, Sevigny JP, Shapovalova N, Shepard N, Shulga L, Sigler AR, Siverts L, Soliman S, Somasundaram S, Staats B, Stewart K, Szelenyi E, Tieu M, Trader C, Tran A, van Velthoven CTJ, Walker M, Wang Y, Weed N, Wirthlin M, Wood T, Wynalda B, Yao Z, Zhou T, Ariza J, Dee N, Reding M, Ronellenfitch K, Mufti S, Sunkin SM, Smith KA, Esposito L, Waters J, Thyagarajan B, Yao S, Lein ES, Zeng H, Levi BP, Ngai J, Ting JT, Tasic B. Cell. 2025 May 16:S0092-8674(25)00513-6. doi: 10.1016/j.cell.2025.05.002. PubMed 40403729.
Backbone
  Vector backbone: pAAV
  Vector type: AAV
Growth in bacteria
  Bacterial resistance: Ampicillin, 100 μg/mL
  Growth temperature: 30°C
  Growth strain: NEB Stable
  Copy number: High Copy
Gene/Insert
  Gene/Insert name: SYFP2
  Species: Synthetic
  Mutation: NA
  Promoter: minBG
  Cloning method: Other
Terms and licenses: Academic/Nonprofit Terms; Industry Terms: Not Available to Industry
Depositor comments: Cloning Method: RE Cloning
How to cite: AiP12349 - pAAV-AiE0330h-minBG-SYFP2-WPRE3-BGHpA (Alias: CN2349) was a gift from Allen Institute for Brain Science & Jonathan Ting (Addgene plasmid # 223983 ; http://n2t.net/addgene:223983 ; RRID:Addgene_223983)
