[The description below was written by a language model from this plasmid's Addgene catalogue record and pLannotate feature annotations shown in this document.]
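Description:
AiP12349 - pAAV-AiE0330h-minBG-SYFP2-WPRE3-BGHpA (alias CN2349) is an adeno-associated virus transfer plasmid of about 4.9 kb, built on a pAAV backbone for packaging a cell-type-targeted reporter genome into recombinant AAV. It is maintained in bacteria through a high-copy ColE1/pUC-type origin and selected with ampicillin via the bla gene and its own promoter. The backbone also carries an f1 phage origin and short remnants of the pBR322 bom and rop regions. The expression cassette lies between AAV2 inverted terminal repeats, which provide the cis signals for genome replication and encapsidation. The annotation finds a complete ITR downstream of the cassette but only short fragments at the upstream end, which may simply reflect how hard these repeats are to sequence and annotate.

The payload is an enhancer-driven fluorescent reporter. AiE0330h, an enhancer designed to direct expression in cortical layer 4/5 intratelencephalic (L4/5 IT) neurons, is paired with the minimal beta-globin promoter (minBG). A minimal promoter of this kind has little activity on its own, so the enhancer sets the specificity. Neither element was picked up by the automated annotation, but the unannotated stretch between the upstream ITR fragments and the SYFP2 coding sequence is where they would be expected. SYFP2 is a monomeric, rapidly maturing yellow fluorescent protein derived from Aequorea victoria. It is followed by WPRE3, a shortened woodchuck hepatitis virus posttranscriptional element (annotated as two WPRE fragments) that boosts transcript expression while saving packaging space, and by the bovine growth hormone polyadenylation signal. The construct belongs to a collection of enhancer AAVs for genetic access to cortical cell types and serves to label the targeted neuron population and assess the enhancer's specificity.
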