Features (pLannotate 1.2.2; 14 found; start..end, strand, type, name):
     12..39      +  repeat_region  AAV2 ITR (fragment): inverted terminal repeat of adeno-associated virus serotype 2 inverted
     68..95      +  repeat_region  AAV2 ITR (fragment): inverted terminal repeat of adeno-associated virus serotype 2 inverted
    939..1655    +  CDS            SYFP2: SYFP2 is a basic (constitutively fluorescent) yellow fluorescent protein published in 2006, derived from Aequorea victoria. It is reported to be a very rapidly-maturing monomer with moderate acid sensitivity.
   1695..1852    +  misc_feature   WPRE (fragment): woodchuck hepatitis virus posttranscriptional regulatory element
   1858..1938    +  misc_feature   WPRE (fragment): woodchuck hepatitis virus posttranscriptional regulatory element
   1955..2066    +  polyA_signal   bGH poly(A) signal: bovine growth hormone polyadenylation signal
   2184..2324    +  repeat_region  AAV2 ITR: inverted terminal repeat of adeno-associated virus serotype 2 inverted
   2329..2380    -  misc_feature   bom (fragment): basis of mobility region from pBR322
   2399..2854    +  rep_origin     f1 ori (sequence partly withheld): f1 bacteriophage origin of replication; arrow indicates direction of (+) strand synthesis
   2855..2904    -  misc_feature   bom (fragment): basis of mobility region from pBR322
   3006..3041    -  CDS            rop (fragment): Rop protein, which maintains plasmids at low copy number; rop
   3136..3240    +  promoter       AmpR promoter: bla
   3241..4101    +  CDS            AmpR: β-lactamase; bla; confers resistance to ampicillin, carbenicillin, and related antibiotics
   4272..4860    +  rep_origin     ori: high-copy-number ColE1/pMB1/pBR322/pUC origin of replication
>Addgene plasmid #223983 | AiP12349 - pAAV-AiE0330h-minBG-SYFP2-WPRE3-BGHpA (Alias: CN2349) | addgene full sequence | sequence record 450551 | Addgene NGS Result
CCTGCAGGCAGCTGCGCGCTCGCTCGCTCACTGAGGCCGCCCGGGCGTCGGGCGACCTTTGGTCGCCCGG
CCTCAGTGAGCGAGCGAGCGCGCAGAGAGGGAGTGGCCAACTCCATCACTAGGGGTTCCTGCGGCCGCAC
GCGTTTGTGGAGGCTGACAAGTCTCAATACCTACAGTCGGCAAGCTAGAGACCCAGGAGAACCTATGGTG
TAGTCCAGGCTCATTCCAAAGGCCTAAGAACCAAGCGAGCCAATGATGTAGTTCTAGTGTGAAAACCTGC
AGGCTCTAGACACAGGAAGAAGCCAATGTTTCAGTTAAAGTCCAAGGGCAGGAAACACCAAGGTCCCAGC
TCAAACATAGTGAGACAGAAGGAATTCTCTCTTACTCAGCCTTTTGTTCTATTCAGGCTTTCAACAGATT
GGATGAGGCCCACCCACAATCTGCTTTACCCAGTCTACTGATTTAGATGTTAATCTCATCCAGAAACACC
CTCACAGACACACCTAGAATAATGTTTGACCAAATGTCTGGGCACCCTGTTACCCAGTCAAGTGGATGCA
TAAAATTAAACACCATAAAGACTAAAGCCTGTAGATGAATATCTGGTAACACCTCACAGAGGAGAGACCT
AAAGCTGTGATAACGTCTCTGAAGCCAAGAGAGAAAGGCTAGAAAAAGCAAGATCTGGGATATTTCCTTA
GAATCCTTGCCTGAAGGCCAAGAAGATGAGGAAGTTAATTTTCTCATCCAGAGTGGTGGTATCGAGCTAG
AAAATTGTGAAGATCTTTCTAGTTCTAAAACATCTGTTACCTCCTTACCTTGGGGTTTCAAGACTGGGTG
AGCTCGGGCTGGGCATAAAAGTCAGGGCAGAGCCATCTATTGCTTACATTTGCTTCTGGGATCCAGATCT
TTCGAAGCTAGCGCTACCGGTCGCCACCATGGTGAGCAAGGGCGAGGAGCTGTTCACCGGGGTGGTGCCC
ATCCTGGTCGAGCTGGACGGCGACGTAAACGGCCACAAGTTCAGCGTGTCCGGCGAGGGCGAGGGCGATG
CCACCTACGGCAAGCTGACCCTGAAGCTGATCTGCACCACCGGCAAGCTGCCCGTGCCCTGGCCCACCCT
CGTGACCACCCTGGGCTACGGCGTGCAGTGCTTCGCCCGCTACCCCGACCACATGAAGCAGCACGACTTC
TTCAAGTCCGCCATGCCCGAAGGCTACGTCCAGGAGCGCACCATCTTCTTCAAGGACGACGGCAACTACA
AGACCCGCGCCGAGGTGAAGTTCGAGGGCGACACCCTGGTGAACCGCATCGAGCTGAAGGGCATCGACTT
CAAGGAGGACGGCAACATCCTGGGGCACAAGCTGGAGTACAACTACAACAGCCACAACGTCTATATCACC
GCCGACAAGCAGAAGAACGGCATCAAGGCCAACTTCAAGATCCGCCACAACATCGAGGACGGCGGCGTGC
AGCTCGCCGACCACTACCAGCAGAACACCCCCATCGGCGACGGCCCCGTGCTGCTGCCCGACAACCACTA
CCTGAGCTACCAGTCCAAGCTGAGCAAAGACCCCAACGAGAAGCGCGATCACATGGTCCTGCTGGAGTTC
GTGACCGCCGCCGGGATCACTCTCGGCATGGACGAGCTGTACAAGTAAGTCGACGGCGCGCCGCGGCCGC
GAATTCGATATCATAATCAACCTCTGGATTACAAAATTTGTGAAAGATTGACTGGTATTCTTAACTATGT
TGCTCCTTTTACGCTATGTGGATACGCTGCTTTAATGCCTTTGTATCATGCTATTGCTTCCCGTATGGCT
TTCATTTTCTCCTCCTTGTATAAATCCTGGTTAGTTCTTGCCACGGCGGAACTCATCGCCGCCTGCCTTG
CCCGCTGCTGGACAGGGGCTCGGCTGTTGGGCACTGACAATTCCGTGGCTCGAGAGATCTTCGACTGTGC
CTTCTAGTTGCCAGCCATCTGTTGTTTGCCCCTCCCCCGTGCCTTCCTTGACCCTGGAAGGTGCCACTCC
CACTGTCCTTTCCTAATAAAATGAGGAAATTGCATCGCATTGTCTGAGTAGGTGTCATTCTATTCTGGGG
GGTGGGGTGGGGCAGGACAGCAAGGGGGAGGATTGGGAAGACAATAGCAGGCATGAGATCTCACGTGCGG
ACCGAGCGGCCGCAGGAACCCCTAGTGATGGAGTTGGCCACTCCCTCTCTGCGCGCTCGCTCGCTCACTG
AGGCCGGGCGACCAAAGGTCGCCCGACGCCCGGGCTTTGCCCGGGCGGCCTCAGTGAGCGAGCGAGCGCG
CAGCTGCCTGCAGGGGCGCCTGATGCGGTATTTTCTCCTTACGCATCTGTGCGGTATTTCACACCGCATA
[95 nt withheld, positions 2381-2475]
T
[46 nt withheld, positions 2477-2522]
C
[141 nt withheld, positions 2524-2664]
CCTTTGACGTTGGAGTCCACGTTCTTT
[37 nt withheld, positions 2692-2728]
ACTCTATCTCGGGCTATTCTTTTGATTTATAAGGGATTTTGCCGATTTCGGTCTATTGGTTAAAAAATGA
GCTGATTTAACAAAAATTTAACGCGAATTTTAACAAAATATTAACGTTTACAATTTTATGGTGCACTCTC
AGTACAATCTGCTCTGATGCCGCATAGTTAAGCCAGCCCCGACACCCGCCAACACCCGCTGACGCGCCCT
GACGGGCTTGTCTGCTCCCGGCATCCGCTTACAGACAAGCTGTGACCGTCTCCGGGAGCTGCATGTGTCA
GAGGTTTTCACCGTCATCACCGAAACGCGCGAGACGAAAGGGCCTCGTGATACGCCTATTTTTATAGGTT
AATGTCATGATAATAATGGTTTCTTAGACGTCAGGTGGCACTTTTCGGGGAAATGTGCGCGGAACCCCTA
TTTGTTTATTTTTCTAAATACATTCAAATATGTATCCGCTCATGAGACAATAACCCTGATAAATGCTTCA
ATAATATTGAAAAAGGAAGAGTATGAGTATTCAACATTTCCGTGTCGCCCTTATTCCCTTTTTTGCGGCA
TTTTGCCTTCCTGTTTTTGCTCACCCAGAAACGCTGGTGAAAGTAAAAGATGCTGAAGATCAGTTGGGTG
CACGAGTGGGTTACATCGAACTGGATCTCAACAGCGGTAAGATCCTTGAGAGTTTTCGCCCCGAAGAACG
TTTTCCAATGATGAGCACTTTTAAAGTTCTGCTATGTGGCGCGGTATTATCCCGTATTGACGCCGGGCAA
GAGCAACTCGGTCGCCGCATACACTATTCTCAGAATGACTTGGTTGAGTACTCACCAGTCACAGAAAAGC
ATCTTACGGATGGCATGACAGTAAGAGAATTATGCAGTGCTGCCATAACCATGAGTGATAACACTGCGGC
CAACTTACTTCTGACAACGATCGGAGGACCGAAGGAGCTAACCGCTTTTTTGCACAACATGGGGGATCAT
GTAACTCGCCTTGATCGTTGGGAACCGGAGCTGAATGAAGCCATACCAAACGACGAGCGTGACACCACGA
TGCCTGTAGCAATGGCAACAACGTTGCGCAAACTATTAACTGGCGAACTACTTACTCTAGCTTCCCGGCA
ACAATTAATAGACTGGATGGAGGCGGATAAAGTTGCAGGACCACTTCTGCGCTCGGCCCTTCCGGCTGGC
TGGTTTATTGCTGATAAATCTGGAGCCGGTGAGCGTGGGTCTCGCGGTATCATTGCAGCACTGGGGCCAG
ATGGTAAGCCCTCCCGTATCGTAGTTATCTACACGACGGGGAGTCAGGCAACTATGGATGAACGAAATAG
ACAGATCGCTGAGATAGGTGCCTCACTGATTAAGCATTGGTAACTGTCAGACCAAGTTTACTCATATATA
CTTTAGATTGATTTAAAACTTCATTTTTAATTTAAAAGGATCTAGGTGAAGATCCTTTTTGATAATCTCA
TGACCAAAATCCCTTAACGTGAGTTTTCGTTCCACTGAGCGTCAGACCCCGTAGAAAAGATCAAAGGATC
TTCTTGAGATCCTTTTTTTCTGCGCGTAATCTGCTGCTTGCAAACAAAAAAACCACCGCTACCAGCGGTG
GTTTGTTTGCCGGATCAAGAGCTACCAACTCTTTTTCCGAAGGTAACTGGCTTCAGCAGAGCGCAGATAC
CAAATACTGTTCTTCTAGTGTAGCCGTAGTTAGGCCACCACTTCAAGAACTCTGTAGCACCGCCTACATA
CCTCGCTCTGCTAATCCTGTTACCAGTGGCTGCTGCCAGTGGCGATAAGTCGTGTCTTACCGGGTTGGAC
TCAAGACGATAGTTACCGGATAAGGCGCAGCGGTCGGGCTGAACGGGGGGTTCGTGCACACAGCCCAGCT
TGGAGCGAACGACCTACACCGAACTGAGATACCTACAGCGTGAGCTATGAGAAAGCGCCACGCTTCCCGA
AGGGAGAAAGGCGGACAGGTATCCGGTAAGCGGCAGGGTCGGAACAGGAGAGCGCACGAGGGAGCTTCCA
GGGGGAAACGCCTGGTATCTTTATAGTCCTGTCGGGTTTCGCCACCTCTGACTTGAGCGTCGATTTTTGT
GATGCTCGTCAGGGGGGCGGAGCCTATGGAAAAACGCCAGCAACGCGGCCTTTTTACGGTTCCTGGCCTT
TTGCTGGCCTTTTGCTCACATGT
